Addgene plasmid #220097: pGWT35S-AePHOT
Purpose: Transient expression of AePHOT in plant cells
Depositing lab: Yutaka Kodama. Depositing organization: Utsunomiya University. Publication: Functional comparison of phototropin from the liverworts Apopellia endiviifolia and Marchantia polymorpha. Yong LK, Keino I, Kanna Y, Noguchi M, Fujisawa M, Kodama Y. Photochem Photobiol. 2023 Oct 26. doi: 10.1111/php.13869. PubMed 37882095.
Backbone
  Vector backbone: pGWT35S
  Total vector size (bp): 6850
  Vector type: Plant Expression
Growth in bacteria
  Bacterial resistance: Kanamycin, 50 μg/mL
  Growth temperature: 37°C
  Growth strain: DH5alpha
  Copy number: Unknown
Gene/Insert
  Gene/Insert name: AePHOT
Terms and licenses: Academic/Nonprofit Terms; Industry Terms: Not Available to Industry
How to cite: pGWT35S-AePHOT was a gift from Yutaka Kodama (Addgene plasmid # 220097 ; http://n2t.net/addgene:220097 ; RRID:Addgene_220097)
