[The description below was written by a language model from this plasmid's Addgene catalogue record and pLannotate feature annotations shown in this document.]
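Description:
pGWT35S-AePHOT is a plant expression plasmid built on the pGWT35S backbone, a Gateway-compatible vector intended for transient expression in plant cells rather than stable transformation; the feature table shows no T-DNA borders and no plant selectable marker cassette. It is propagated in E. coli through a high-copy ColE1/pUC-type origin and selected with kanamycin via an aph(3')-Ia resistance gene. Remnants of cloning-vector sequence (lacZα, lacI, rop and bom fragments, the lac promoter/operator, and flanking T7 and SP6 promoters) surround the expression cassette but have no evident role in its plant function. The catalogue lists a size of about 6.85 kb, closely matching the 6,838 nt sequenced record.

The payload is AePHOT, which the associated publication title indicates is the phototropin of the liverwort Apopellia endiviifolia. Phototropins are blue-light receptor kinases that control responses such as chloroplast relocation. The automated annotation labels the coding region as rice PHOT2, which reflects a homology match to a related phototropin rather than the actual source. That match covers only part of the interval between the recombination sites, so the true open reading frame probably begins further upstream. The insert sits between attB1 and attB2 sites, consistent with introduction by a Gateway LR reaction from an entry clone. Transcription is driven by the strong constitutive CaMV 35S promoter, followed by the TMV Ω leader as a translational enhancer, and terminated by the NOS terminator and poly(A) signal. No fluorescent protein or epitope tag is annotated. The construct is suited to functional study of this phototropin in plant cells, in work comparing it with its Marchantia polymorpha counterpart.
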