Features (pLannotate 1.2.2; 22 found; start..end, strand, type, name):
    201..789     -  rep_origin     ori: high-copy-number ColE1/pMB1/pBR322/pUC origin of replication
    947..1762    -  CDS            KanR: aminoglycoside phosphotransferase; aph(3')-Ia; confers resistance to kanamycin in bacteria or G418 (Geneticin®) in eukaryotes
   1799..1879    -  promoter       AmpR promoter (fragment): bla
   1974..2009    +  CDS            rop (fragment): Rop protein, which maintains plasmids at low copy number; rop
   2111..2200    +  misc_feature   bom (fragment): basis of mobility region from pBR322
   2216..2371    -  CDS            lacZα (fragment): LacZα fragment of β-galactosidase; lacZ fragment
   2379..2397    +  promoter       T7 promoter: promoter for bacteriophage T7 RNA polymerase
   2409..2430    +  misc_feature   MCS (fragment): pUC18/19 multiple cloning site
   2474..2818    +  promoter       CaMV 35S promoter: strong constitutive promoter from cauliflower mosaic virus
   2770..2816    +  promoter       minimal CaMV 35S promoter: minimal 35S promoter from cauliflower mosaic virus
   2838..2893    +  misc_feature   TMV Ω: translational enhancer from the tobacco mosaic virus 5'-leader sequence (Gallie et al., 1988)
   2895..2912    +  misc_feature   MCS (fragment): pUC18/19 multiple cloning site
   2937..2961    +  protein_bind   attB1: mutant version of attB; recombination site for the Gateway® BP reaction BP Clonase™
   3471..6158    +  CDS            PHOT2: PHOT2_ORYSJ - Experimental evidence at protein level: Swiss-Prot protein existence level 1. Protein kinase that acts as a blue light photoreceptor in a signal-transduction pathway for phototropic responses. Regulates a wide range of physiological activities in plants that maximize the efficiency of photosynthesis, such as chloroplast relocations, stomata opening, and leaf expansion (By similarity). From Oryza sativa subsp. japonica (Rice).
   6217..6241    -  protein_bind   attB2: mutant version of attB; recombination site for the Gateway® BP reaction BP Clonase™
   6286..6536    +  terminator     NOS terminator: nopaline synthase terminator and poly(A) signal
   6558..6588    +  misc_feature   MCS (fragment): pUC18/19 multiple cloning site
   6601..6619    -  promoter       SP6 promoter: promoter for bacteriophage SP6 RNA polymerase
   6661..6677    -  protein_bind   lac operator: The lac repressor binds to the lac operator to inhibit transcription in E. coli. This inhibition can be relieved by adding lactose or isopropyl-β-D-thiogalactopyranoside (IPTG). lac repressor encoded by lacI
   6685..6715    -  promoter       lac promoter: promoter for the E. coli lac operon
   6730..6751    -  protein_bind   CAP binding site: CAP binding activates transcription in the presence of cAMP. E. coli catabolite activator protein
   6764..18      -  CDS            lacI (fragment) (across the origin): lac repressor; lacI; The lac repressor binds to the lac operator to inhibit transcription in E. coli. This inhibition can be relieved by adding lactose or isopropyl-β-D-thiogalactopyranoside (IPTG).
>Addgene plasmid #220097 | pGWT35S-AePHOT | addgene full sequence | sequence record 447059 | Addgene NGS Result
GGTTTGCGTATTGGGCGCTCTTCCGCTTCCTCGCTCACTGACTCGCTGCGCTCGGTCGTTCGGCTGCGGC
GAGCGGTATCAGCTCACTCAAAGGCGGTAATACGGTTATCCACAGAATCAGGGGATAACGCAGGAAAGAA
CATGTGAGCAAAAGGCCAGCAAAAGGCCAGGAACCGTAAAAAGGCCGCGTTGCTGGCGTTTTTCCATAGG
CTCCGCCCCCCTGACGAGCATCACAAAAATCGACGCTCAAGTCAGAGGTGGCGAAACCCGACAGGACTAT
AAAGATACCAGGCGTTTCCCCCTGGAAGCTCCCTCGTGCGCTCTCCTGTTCCGACCCTGCCGCTTACCGG
ATACCTGTCCGCCTTTCTCCCTTCGGGAAGCGTGGCGCTTTCTCATAGCTCACGCTGTAGGTATCTCAGT
TCGGTGTAGGTCGTTCGCTCCAAGCTGGGCTGTGTGCACGAACCCCCCGTTCAGCCCGACCGCTGCGCCT
TATCCGGTAACTATCGTCTTGAGTCCAACCCGGTAAGACACGACTTATCGCCACTGGCAGCAGCCACTGG
TAACAGGATTAGCAGAGCGAGGTATGTAGGCGGTGCTACAGAGTTCTTGAAGTGGTGGCCTAACTACGGC
TACACTAGAAGAACAGTATTTGGTATCTGCGCTCTGCTGAAGCCAGTTACCTTCGGAAAAAGAGTTGGTA
GCTCTTGATCCGGCAAACAAACCACCGCTGGTAGCGGTGGTTTTTTTGTTTGCAAGCAGCAGATTACGCG
CAGAAAAAAAGGATCTCAAGAAGATCCTTTGATCTTTTCTACGGGGTCTGACGCTCAGTGGAACGAAAAC
TCACGTTAAGGGATTTTGGTCATGAGATTATCAAAAAGGATCTTCACCTAGATCCTTTTAAATTAAAAAT
GAAGTTTTAAATCAATCTAAAGTATATATGTTTTAATTAGAAAAACTCATCGAGCATCAAATGAAACTGC
AATTTATTCATATCAGGATTATCAATACCATATTTTTGAAAAAGCCGTTTCTGTAATGAAGGAGAAAACT
CACCGAGGCAGTTCCATAGGATGGCAAGATCCTGGTATCGGTCTGCGATTCCGACTCGTCCAACATCAAT
ACAACCTATTAATTTCCCCTCGTCAAAAATAAGGTTATCAAGTGAGAAATCACCATGAGTGACGACTGAA
TCCGGTGAGAATGGCAATAGCTTATGCATTTCTTTCCAGACTTGTTCAACAGGCCAGCCATTACGCTCGT
CATCAAAATCACTCGCATCAACCAAACCGTTATTCATTCGTGATTGCGCCTGAGCGAGACGAAATACGCG
ATCGCTGTTAAAAGGACAATTACAAACAGGAATCGAATGCAACCGGCGCAGGAACACTGCCAGCGCATCA
ACAATATTTTCACCTGAATCAGGATATTCTTCTAATACCTGGAATGCTGTTTTCCCTGGGATCGCAGAGG
TGAGTAACCATGCATCATCAGGAGTACGGATAAAATGCTTGATGGTCGGAAGAGGCATAAATTCCGTCAG
CCAGTTTAGTCTGACCATCTCATCTGTAACATCATTGGCAACGCTACCTTTGCCATGTTTCAGAAACAAC
TCTGGCGCATCGGGCTTCCCATACAATCGATAGATTGTCGCACCTGATTGCCCGACATTATCGCGAGCCC
ATTTATACCCATATAAATCAGCATCCATGTTGGAATTTAATCGCGGCCTTGAGCAAGACGTTTCCCGTTG
AATATGGCTCATAACACCCCTTGTATTACTGTTTATGTAAGCAGACATAAGCATTTATCAGGGTTATTGT
CTCATGAGCGGATACATATTTGAATGTATTTAGAAAAATAAACAAATAGGGGTTCCGCGCACATTTCCCC
GAAAAGTGCCACCTGACGTCTAAGAAACCATTATTATCATGACATTAACCTATAAAAATAGGCGTATCAC
GAGGCCCTTTCGTCTCGCGCGTTTCGGTGATGACGGTGAAAACCTCTGACACATGCAGCTCCCGGAGACG
GTCACAGCTTGTCTGTAAGCGGATGCCGGGAGCAGACAAGCCCGTCAGGGCGCGTCAGCGGGTGTTGGCG
GGTGTCGGGGCTGGCTTAACTATGCGGCATCAGAGCAGATTGTACTGAGAGTGCACCATATGCGGTGTGA
AATACCGCACAGATGCGTAAGGAGAAAATATTACTACAGGCGCCATTCGCCATTCAGGCTGCGCAACTGT
TGGGAAGGGCGATCGGTGCGGGCCTCTTCGCTATTACGCCAGCTGGCGAAAGGGGGATGTGCTGCAAGGC
GATTAAGTTGGGTAACGCCAGGGTTTTCCCAGTCACGACGTTGTAAAACGACGGCCAGTGAGCTAGTGTA
ATACGACTCACTATAGGGCGCGGCCGCAGAATTCGAGCTCGGTACCCGGGATCTCGAGGCCAGATCTCCC
GGGCTCAGAAGACCGAGGGCTATTGAGACTTTTCAACAAAGGGTAATATCGGGAAACCTCCTCGGATTCC
ATTGCCCAGCTATCTGTCACTTATCGAAAGGACAGTAGAAAAGGAAGGTGGCTCCTACAAATGCCATCAT
TGCGATAAAGGAAAGGCTATCGTTCAAGATGCCTCTACCGACAGTGGTCCCAAAGATGGACCCCCACCCA
CGAGGAACATCGTGGAAAAAGAAGACGTTCCAACCACGTCTTCAAAGCAAGTGGATTGATGTGATATCTC
CACTGACGTAAGGGATGACGCACAATCCCACTATCCTTCGCAAGACCCTTCCTCTATATAAGGAAGTTCA
TTTCATTTGGAGAGGACAGGCTTCTTGAGATCCTTCAACAATTACCAACAACAACAAACAACAAACAACA
TTACAATTACTATTTACAATTACAGAATTCGAGCTCGGTACCAAGCTTGGAGGCTCAGGAGGCTCCACAA
GTTTGTACAAAAAAGCAGGCTTCATGATGCCGTCCGCGGAGCCATCCGTTCCTCCGAAGCCTTTCAACGC
TCGTAAGCCAGCTGATACTTCATCCAAAGTAGATGCGTCTCGAACTGCTCGCGGCTCTCTCGAGGTTTTC
GGCGGTGCCCCCTCACTTCTGTACACCAAACAATCCCCAGATGTTCTTGTTCCAGCAGGATCTCGGCAAG
GGGGCTTCACGGATGAAATAGAAGGACGATCAGGAAATTTGGCTCAAACTCTCCTGAAGGAGAGGGAGAA
GCCAGCGCTTCCCACTGAGCGGCCTGGGAGAATAGAGCCAGGGAAGGCGCGGGATCAAGTCGACAAGTGG
TTGTCTACTGTGGATGAAAGAGTGCCACCTCCGACCAAGGGTTTTATCAGGGAACCCAGTAATGATTTCC
TTCTAGATGAACTTGAGGCCGATAACCTCTCCGGTTCAGCAATTGGGGTCTCGCCATCACCAGAACCGGT
GATCTTGAAAGGCAAACGTGTCGGGAAGGATTCTGAATTGGGGAACGGAGCAGGAGCACTCGTGCAATCA
GTAATACCCGATCCTTCCGATGAGGCAAGTTCAGAGAGAGGATTGCAATGGCCAGCAGCATTGAAAGCAG
TAGTAGCAGCAGATTTGACTGGGCGTGCCTCAGGCTCCCGAGACGATCGGATATCGGGATTGTCAGGGAG
GACTTCGGAAGCATCTGATGGAGGGAGTGATTCGCAAACTGTCCCTCGCATTTCTCGGGATCTCAAGGAT
GCCCTTGCTTCGTTCCAGCAAACCTTTGTAGTGTCTGATGCTACCCGTCCTGACTACCCAATCCTCTATG
CCAGTGCGGGGTTCTTCGACATGACAGGATATGCACCGAAAGAGGTCATCGGGAGGAACTGTCGGTTTCT
CCAGGGACCGGAAACTGATCAAGAAGATATTGAGAGGATTCGATCTGCACTGAAGGATGGGAAGACTTTT
TGTGGGAGACTTCTAAATTACAGAAAGAATGGAACCCCTTTCTGGAATCTCCTTACAATAGCACCCATTA
AAGACGACAATGGGAAGATTCTGAAATACATTGGAATGCAGGTGGAAGTTAGCAAGTATACTGAAGGAAA
TAGGGCAAACGATGTCCGACCCAATGGAATGCCAGCATCCCTGATAAAATATGATGCTCGGCAGCAAGAC
AGGGCGGCAAGTTCTGTTCAAGAACTGGTCGGTGCTCTCAAACATCCAAATGGTAATGGACACCAAGCAT
CACCTCCACGAAAAAGCACTGGTGGCGGTGCTCCACCACTGTTTTCATTTCCACCCTTGAAAGATGAGCT
ACAGCTGAAGTTACCTTCCCGCTATTCAACTCAATCTTCTGCAATGGGGAAGATTCCTGAGGACTATAAT
CAGCCGAAATTTAGATCAAAAAGTGAATCAGTGAACAGAACTCCAGATGAAGCAGACCCACGTTCAGTGG
GGGGAAATGCTGGGAAGAGCCAAAGCACTCGTCGGCCTTCCGGACTGATGCAGTTGATTAAGAAACCAGC
AAAGCCTGCACCACCTCCACCAGAAGTAGATGATCTTGATCTAGATGATTCTGTACCGAATCTGGAGGAC
AGAGAAAGTTTGGATAATTCAGAGCGGGCTACGGAGATTCGTCGAGGCATGGACTTAGCAACTACTCTAG
AGCGAATTGAGAAGAATTTTGTTATTACAGATCCACGTCTGCCTGACAATCCCATTATCTTTGCATCAGA
TCATTTTCTAGAGTTGACGGAGTACACGCGTGAGGAAATCATTGGACGGAATTGTAGGTTTCTGCAAGGT
CCTGACACAGATATGGGTGTGGTTCGGAAGATTAGTGATGCAATTAGATCTCAACAAAACATCACGGTGC
AACTTTTAAATTACACCAAAACAGGGAAGCCATTCTGGAACCTTTTTCATCTTGAGGCTATGAAGGACAA
CAAGGGAGAGTTGCAGTACTTCATCGGAGTTCAACTTGATGGCAGTGAGCACATTGAACCAATCAGACGA
CGAATGTCAGAGAGAACAGAAGAAGAAGGGAAAAAAATTGTGCAATCTACGGCAAAAAATGTTGATGGAG
CTTTGAGAGAGCTCCCAGATGCAAACACGAGTCTGGAGGACTTGTGGGCAAACCATTCACGTCTTGTTCT
TCCCAAGCCTCACAAATGGAACAGCGCTACATGGCATGCCGTACGCAAGGTTCTGAGTACTGGCGAGAAA
CTGGGACTCAATCACTTTCGACCGATTAAACCTCTTGGTTGTGGGGATACAGGAAGTGTTCATTTGGTCG
AGCTAAGAAACACGTCTGAGTTTTACGCCATGAAGGCGATGGAGAAGGCTGTGATGGTTAACCGTAATAA
GGTTCATCGTGCTCGTGCAGAAAGAGAGATTCTTGAGAAAATGGATCACCCTTTCTTGCCCACTCTTTAT
GGTTCTTTCCAGACACGAACACATGTGTGTCTTATCACAGACTTTTGCCCTGGTGGTGAGCTTTTTCTCT
TGTTGGAAAGACAACCTCAGAAGAGATTTCAAGAGGACTCGGCAAGGTTTTATGCAGCAGAAATTATATT
GGCTCTTGAGTATCTCCACTGTGTAGGGGTAGTGTACAGGGACTTGAAACCTGAGAACGTCTTAATACAG
CGAGATGGACATGTACAGCTCACCGACTTTGATCTATCCTTTTTGACTGCCTCACGACCCCAGCTTTATA
AACCAGCTGTGCCTTCTGGACGACGTAAGAGAAGCGTAAACAAGGAATCATTACGCCCGATCCTTCTGAC
AGAACCCCCTGCACGGTCAAATTCATTTGTCGGGACTGAGGAATACATTGCTCCTGAAATTATTCTTGGA
CTCGGGCACAACAGCTCTGTGGACTGGTGGGCCCTAGGGATTCTCTTGTATGAGATGTTATTTGGACGAA
CACCATTCCGAGGCCGTAACAGGCAAAGAACATTCGCCAATGTGTTGCATAAAGATCTTGGTTTTCCATC
ATCAATACCTGTGAGCATTGGTGCAAAGCAAGTAATACGTGGTCTCTTGCATAGAGATCCCAAGAAGCGA
TTGGGTTCAGATAAGGGAGCCAATGATTTGAAGTCTCACCCCTTTTTCAGTGACATCAATTGGCCTCTTA
TTCGTTGCATGATTCCTCCAAAGCTAGAAACTCCAGTATTCCATATTGGGAAGGAACCAGAGACTAAAGA
TTTGGACTGGGATGATGGGGATCCAACTGCAGCCTCCTTTGATGGTGCTTTTTAAGACCCAGCTTTCTTG
TACAAAGTGGTTGGAGGCTCAGGAGGCTCCCCATGGGCTAGCACTAGTATCTAGAATCGTTCAAACATTT
GGCAATAAAGTTTCTTAAGATTGAATCCTGTTGCCGGTCTTGCGATGATTATCATATAATTTCTGTTGAA
TTACGTTAAGCATGTAATAATTAACATGTAATGCATGACGTTATTTATGAGATGGGTTTTTATGATTAGA
GTCCCGCAATTATACATTTAATACGCGATAGAAAACAAAATATAGCGCGCAAACTAGGATAAATTATCGC
GCGCGGTGTCATCTATGTTACTAGATGCGGCCGCAATTGTGGATCCGCTCTAGAGTCGACCTGCAGGCAT
GCAAGCTTGCGGCCGCGTATTCTATAGTGTCACCTAAATAGCATGGCGTAATCATGGTCATAGCTGTTTC
CTGTGTGAAATTGTTATCCGCTCACAATTCCACACAACATACGAGCCGGAAGCATAAAGTGTAAAGCCTG
GGGTGCCTAATGAGTGAGCTAACTCACATTAATTGCGTTGCGCTCACTGCCCGCTTTCCAGTCGGGAAAC
CTGTCGTGCCAGCTGCATTAATGAATCGGCCAACGCGCGGGGAGAGGC
